>Addgene plasmid #190657 | pCAG-sp-flag-hSema4D-Q497P | addgene full sequence | sequence record 436903 | Addgene NGS Result
GTCGACATTGATTATTGACTAGTTATTAATAGTAATCAATTACGGGGTCATTAGTTCATAGCCCATATAT
GGAGTTCCGCGTTACATAACTTACGGTAAATGGCCCGCCTGGCTGACCGCCCAACGACCCCCGCCCATTG
ACGTCAATAATGACGTATGTTCCCATAGTAACGCCAATAGGGACTTTCCATTGACGTCAATGGGTGGAGT
ATTTACGGTAAACTGCCCACTTGGCAGTACATCAAGTGTATCATATGCCAAGTACGCCCCCTATTGACGT
CAATGACGGTAAATGGCCCGCCTGGCATTATGCCCAGTACATGACCTTATGGGACTTTCCTACTTGGCAG
TACATCTACGTATTAGTCATCGCTATTACCATGGTCGAGGTGAGCCCCACGTTCTGCTTCACTCTCCCCA
TCTCCCCCCCCTCCCCACCCCCAATTTTGTATTTATTTATTTTTTAATTATTTTGTGCAGCGATGGGGGC
GGGGGGGGGGGGGGGGGGGGGGCCAGGGGGGGGGGGGGGGGGGGGGGGGGGGGGGGGGGGGGGGGGGGGG
GGCGGGGCGGGGCGAGGCGGAGAGGTGCGGCGGCAGCCAATCAGAGCGGCGCGCTCCGAAAGTTTCCTTT
TATGGCGAGGCGGCGGCGGCGGCGGCCCTATAAAAAGCGAAGCGCGCGGCGGGCGGGAGTCGCTGCGCGC
TGCCTTCGCCCCGTGCCCCGCTCCGCCGCCGCCTCGCGCCGCCCGCCCCGGCTCTGACTGACCGCGTTAC
TCCCACAGGTGAGCGGGCGGGACGGCCCTTCTCCTCCGGGCTGTAATTAGCGCTTGGTTTAATGACGGCT
TGTTTCTTTTCTGTGGCTGCGTGAAAGCCTTGAGGGGCTCCGGGAGGGCCCTTTGTGCGGGGGGAGCGGC
TCGGGGGGTGCGTGCGTGTGTGTGTGCGTGGGGAGCGCCGCGTGCGGCTCCGCGCTGCCCGGCGGCTGTG
AGCGCTGCGGGCGCGGCGCGGGGCTTTGTGCGCTCCGCAGTGTGCGCGAGGGGAGCGCGGCCGGGGGCGG
TGCCCCGCGGTGCGGGGGGGGCTGCGAGGGGAACAAAGGCTGCGTGCGGGGTGTGTGCGTGGGGGGGTGA
GCAGGGGGTGTGGGCGCGTCGGTCGGGCTGCAACCCCCCCTGCACCCCCCTCCCCGAGTTGCTGAGCACG
GCCCGGCTTCGGGTGCGGGGCTCCGTACGGGGCGTGGCGCGGGGCTCGCCGTGCCGGGCGGGGGGTGGCG
GCAGGTGGGGGTGCCGGGCGGGGCGGGGCCGCCTCGGGCCGGGGAGGGCTCGGGGGAGGGGCGCGGCGGC
CCCCGGAGCGCCGGCGGCTGTCGAGGCGCGGCGAGCCGCAGCCATTGCCTTTTATGGTAATCGTGCGAGA
GGGCGCAGGGACTTCCTTTGTCCCAAATCTGTGCGGAGCCGAAATCTGGGAGGCGCCGCCGCACCCCCTC
TAGCGGGCGCGGGGCGAAGCGGTGCGGCGCCGGCAGGAAGGAAATGGGCGGGGAGGGCCTTCGTGCGTCG
CCGCGCCGCCGTCCCCTTCTCCCTCTCCAGCCTCGGGGCTGTCCGCGGGGGGACGGCTGCCTTCGGGGGG
GACGGGGCAGGGCGGGGTTCGGCTTCTGGCGTGTGACCGGCGGCTCTAGAGCCTCTGCTAACCATGTTCA
TGCCTTCTTCTTTTTCCTACAGCTCCTGGGCAACGTGCTGGTTATTGTGCTGTCTCATCATTTTGGCAAA
GATGAGGATGTGCACCCCCATTAGGGGGCTGCTCATGGCCCTTGCAGTGATGTTTGGGACAGCGATGGCA
GATTATAAAGATGATGATGATAAATTTGCACCCATACCCCGGATCACCTGGGAGCACAGAGAGGTGCACC
TGGTGCAGTTTCATGAGCCAGACATCTACAACTACTCAGCCTTGCTGCTGAGCGAGGACAAGGACACCTT
GTACATAGGTGCCCGGGAGGCGGTCTTCGCTGTGAACGCACTCAACATCTCCGAGAAGCAGCATGAGGTG
TATTGGAAGGTCTCAGAAGACAAAAAAGCAAAATGTGCAGAAAAGGGGAAATCAAAACAGACAGAGTGCC
TCAACTACATCCGGGTGCTGCAGCCACTCAGCGCCACTTCCCTTTACGTGTGTGGGACCAACGCATTCCA
GCCGGCCTGTGACCACCTGAACTTAACATCCTTTAAGTTTCTGGGGAAAAATGAAGATGGCAAAGGAAGA
TGTCCCTTTGACCCAGCACACAGCTACACATCCGTCATGGTTGATGGAGAACTTTATTCGGGGACGTCGT
ATAATTTTTTGGGAAGTGAACCCATCATCTCCCGAAATTCTTCCCACAGTCCTCTGAGGACAGAATATGC
AATCCCTTGGCTGAACGAGCCTAGTTTCGTGTTTGCTGACGTGATCCGAAAAAGCCCAGACAGCCCCGAC
GGCGAGGATGACAGGGTCTACTTCTTCTTCACGGAGGTGTCTGTGGAGTATGAGTTTGTGTTCAGGGTGC
TGATCCCACGGATAGCAAGAGTGTGCAAGGGGGACCAGGGCGGCCTGAGGACCTTGCAGAAGAAATGGAC
CTCCTTCCTGAAAGCCCGACTCATCTGCTCCCGGCCAGACAGCGGCTTGGTCTTCAATGTGCTGCGGGAT
GTCTTCGTGCTCAGGTCCCCGGGCCTGAAGGTGCCTGTGTTCTATGCACTCTTCACCCCACAGCTGAACA
ACGTGGGGCTGTCGGCAGTGTGCGCCTACAACCTGTCCACAGCCGAGGAGGTCTTCTCCCACGGGAAGTA
CATGCAGAGCACCACAGTGGAGCAGTCCCACACCAAGTGGGTGCGCTATAATGGCCCGGTACCCAAGCCG
CGGCCTGGAGCGTGCATCGACAGCGAGGCACGGGCCGCCAACTACACCAGCTCCTTGAATTTGCCAGACA
AGACGCTGCAGTTCGTTAAAGACCACCCTTTGATGGATGACTCGGTAACCCCAATAGACAACAGGCCCAG
GTTAATCAAGAAAGATGTGAACTACACCCAGATCGTGGTGGACCGGACCCAGGCCCTGGATGGGACTGTC
TATGATGTCATGTTTGTCAGCACAGACCGGGGAGCTCTGCACAAAGCCATCAGCCTCGAGCACGCTGTTC
ACATCATCGAGGAGACCCAGCTCTTCCAGGACTTTGAGCCAGTCCAGACCCTGCTGCTGTCTTCAAAGAA
GGGCAACAGGTTTGTCTATGCTGGCTCTAACTCGGGCGTGGTCCCCGCCCCGCTGGCCTTCTGTGGGAAG
CACGGCACCTGCGAGGACTGTGTGCTGGCGCGGGACCCCTACTGCGCCTGGAGCCCGCCCACAGCGACCT
GCGTGGCTCTGCACCAGACCGAGAGCCCCAGCAGGGGTTTGATTCAGGAGATGAGCGGCGATGCTTCTGT
GTGCCCGGATAAAAGTAAAGGAAGTTACCGGCAGCATTTTTTCAAGCACGGTGGCACAGCGGAACTGAAA
TGCTCCCAAAAATCCAACCTGGCCCGGGTCTTTTGGAAGTTCCAGAATGGCGTGTTGAAGGCCGAGAGCC
CCAAGTACGGTCTTATGGGCAGAAAAAACTTGCTCATCTTCAACTTGTCAGAAGGAGACAGTGGGGTGTA
CCAGTGCCTGTCAGAGGAGAGGGTTAAGAACAAAACGGTCTTCCAAGTGGTCGCCAAGCACGTCCTGGAA
GTGAAGGTGGTTCCAAAGCCCGTAGTGGCCCCCACCTTGTCAGTTGTTCAGACAGAAGGTAGTAGGATTG
CCACCAAAGTGTTGGTGGCATCCACCCAAGGGTCTTCTCCCCCAACCCCAGCCGTGCAGGCCACCTCCTC
CGGGGCCATCACCCTTCCTCCCAAGCCTGCGCCCACCGGCACATCCTGCGAACCAAAGATCGTCATCAAC
ACGGTCCCCCAGCTCCACTCGGAGAAAACCATGTATCTTAAGTCCAGCGACAACCGCCTCCTCATGTCCC
TCTTCCTCTTCTTCTTTGTTCTCTTCCTCTGCCTCTTTTTCTACAACTGCTATAAGGGATACCTGCCCAG
ACAGTGCTTGAAATTCCGCTCGGCCCTACTAATTGGGAAGAAGAAGCCCAAGTCAGATTTCTGTGACCGT
GAGCAGAGCCTGAAGGAGACGTTAGTAGAGCCAGGGAGCTTCTCCCAGCAGAATGGGGAGCACCCCAAGC
CAGCCCTGGACACCGGCTATGAGACCGAGCAAGACACCATCACCAGCAAAGTCCCCACGGATAGGGAGGA
CTCACAGAGGATCGACGACCTTTCTGCCAGGGACAAGCCCTTTGACGTCAAGTGTGAGCTGAAGTTCGCT
GACTCAGACGCAGATGGAGACTGACCTCGAGGATATCGCGGCCGCACTCCTCAGGTGCAGGCTGCCTATC
AGAAGGTGGTGGCTGGTGTGGCCAATGCCCTGGCTCACAAATACCACTGAGATCTTTTTCCCTCTGCCAA
AAATTATGGGGACATCATGAAGCCCCTTGAGCATCTGACTTCTGGCTAATAAAGGAAATTTATTTTCATT
GCAATAGTGTGTTGGAATTTTTTGTGTCTCTCACTCGGAAGGACATATGGGAGGGCAAATCATTTAAAAC
ATCAGAATGAGTATTTGGTTTAGAGTTTGGCAACATATGCCCATATGCTGGCTGCCATGAACAAAGGTTG
GCTATAAAGAGGTCATCAGTATATGAAACAGCCCCCTGCTGTCCATTCCTTATTCCATAGAAAAGCCTTG
ACTTGAGGTTAGATTTTTTTTATATTTTGTTTTGTGTTATTTTTTTCTTTAACATCCCTAAAATTTTCCT
TACATGTTTTACTAGCCAGATTTTTCCTCCTCTCCTGACTACTCCCAGTCATAGCTGTCCCTCTTCTCTT
ATGGAGATCCCTCGACCTGCAGCCCAAGCTTGGCGTAATCATGGTCATAGCTGTTTCCTGTGTGAAATTG
TTATCCGCTCACAATTCCACACAACATACGAGCCGGAAGCATAAAGTGTAAAGCCTGGGGTGCCTAATGA
GTGAGCTAACTCACATTAATTGCGTTGCGCTCACTGCCCGCTTTCCAGTCGGGAAACCTGTCGTGCCAGC
GGATCCGCATCTCAATTAGTCAGCAACCATAGTCCCGCCCCTAACTCCGCCCATCCCGCCCCTAACTCCG
CCCAGTTCCGCCCATTCTCCGCCCCATGGCTGACTAATTTTTTTTATTTATGCAGAGGCCGAGGCCGCCT
CGGCCTCTGAGCTATTCCAGAAGTAGTGAGGAGGCTTTTTTGGAGGCCTAGGCTTTTGCAAAAAGCTAAC
TTGTTTATTGCAGCTTATAATGGTTACAAATAAAGCAATAGCATCACAAATTTCACAAATAAAGCATTTT
TTTCACTGCATTCTAGTTGTGGTTTGTCCAAACTCATCAATGTATCTTATCATGTCTGGATCCGCTGCAT
TAATGAATCGGCCAACGCGCGGGGAGAGGCGGTTTGCGTATTGGGCGCTCTTCCGCTTCCTCGCTCACTG
ACTCGCTGCGCTCGGTCGTTCGGCTGCGGCGAGCGGTATCAGCTCACTCAAAGGCGGTAATACGGTTATC
CACAGAATCAGGGGATAACGCAGGAAAGAACATGTGAGCAAAAGGCCAGCAAAAGGCCAGGAACCGTAAA
AAGGCCGCGTTGCTGGCGTTTTTCCATAGGCTCCGCCCCCCTGACGAGCATCACAAAAATCGACGCTCAA
GTCAGAGGTGGCGAAACCCGACAGGACTATAAAGATACCAGGCGTTTCCCCCTGGAAGCTCCCTCGTGCG
CTCTCCTGTTCCGACCCTGCCGCTTACCGGATACCTGTCCGCCTTTCTCCCTTCGGGAAGCGTGGCGCTT
TCTCATAGCTCACGCTGTAGGTATCTCAGTTCGGTGTAGGTCGTTCGCTCCAAGCTGGGCTGTGTGCACG
AACCCCCCGTTCAGCCCGACCGCTGCGCCTTATCCGGTAACTATCGTCTTGAGTCCAACCCGGTAAGACA
CGACTTATCGCCACTGGCAGCAGCCACTGGTAACAGGATTAGCAGAGCGAGGTATGTAGGCGGTGCTACA
GAGTTCTTGAAGTGGTGGCCTAACTACGGCTACACTAGAAGAACAGTATTTGGTATCTGCGCTCTGCTGA
AGCCAGTTACCTTCGGAAAAAGAGTTGGTAGCTCTTGATCCGGCAAACAAACCACCGCTGGTAGCGGTGG
TTTTTTTGTTTGCAAGCAGCAGATTACGCGCAGAAAAAAAGGATCTCAAGAAGATCCTTTGATCTTTTCT
ACGGGGTCTGACGCTCAGTGGAACGAAAACTCACGTTAAGGGATTTTGGTCATGAGATTATCAAAAAGGA
TCTTCACCTAGATCCTTTTAAATTAAAAATGAAGTTTTAAATCAATCTAAAGTATATATGAGTAAACTTG
GTCTGACAGTTACCAATGCTTAATCAGTGAGGCACCTATCTCAGCGATCTGTCTATTTCGTTCATCCATA
GTTGCCTGACTCCCCGTCGTGTAGATAACTACGATACGGGAGGGCTTACCATCTGGCCCCAGTGCTGCAA
TGATACCGCGAGACCCACGCTCACCGGCTCCAGATTTATCAGCAATAAACCAGCCAGCCGGAAGGGCCGA
GCGCAGAAGTGGTCCTGCAACTTTATCCGCCTCCATCCAGTCTATTAATTGTTGCCGGGAAGCTAGAGTA
AGTAGTTCGCCAGTTAATAGTTTGCGCAACGTTGTTGCCATTGCTACAGGCATCGTGGTGTCACGCTCGT
CGTTTGGTATGGCTTCATTCAGCTCCGGTTCCCAACGATCAAGGCGAGTTACATGATCCCCCATGTTGTG
CAAAAAAGCGGTTAGCTCCTTCGGTCCTCCGATCGTTGTCAGAAGTAAGTTGGCCGCAGTGTTATCACTC
ATGGTTATGGCAGCACTGCATAATTCTCTTACTGTCATGCCATCCGTAAGATGCTTTTCTGTGACTGGTG
AGTACTCAACCAAGTCATTCTGAGAATAGTGTATGCGGCGACCGAGTTGCTCTTGCCCGGCGTCAATACG
GGATAATACCGCGCCACATAGCAGAACTTTAAAAGTGCTCATCATTGGAAAACGTTCTTCGGGGCGAAAA
CTCTCAAGGATCTTACCGCTGTTGAGATCCAGTTCGATGTAACCCACTCGTGCACCCAACTGATCTTCAG
CATCTTTTACTTTCACCAGCGTTTCTGGGTGAGCAAAAACAGGAAGGCAAAATGCCGCAAAAAAGGGAAT
AAGGGCGACACGGAAATGTTGAATACTCATACTCTTCCTTTTTCAATATTATTGAAGCATTTATCAGGGT
TATTGTCTCATGAGCGGATACATATTTGAATGTATTTAGAAAAATAAACAAATAGGGGTTCCGCGCACAT
TTCCCCGAAAAGTGCCACCTGG
Features (pLannotate 1.2.2; 18 found; start..end, strand, type, name):
      4..383     +  enhancer       CMV enhancer: human cytomegalovirus immediate early enhancer
    385..511     +  promoter       chicken β-actin promoter (fragment): contains a 21-bp deletion relative to the standard chicken β-actin promoter
    529..685     +  promoter       chicken β-actin promoter (fragment): contains a 21-bp deletion relative to the standard chicken β-actin promoter
    686..1702    +  intron         chimeric intron: chimera between introns from chicken β-actin and rabbit β-globin
   1752..4361    +  CDS            SEMA4D: SEM4D_HUMAN - Also known as C9orf164, CD100, SEMAJ. Experimental evidence at protein level: Swiss-Prot protein existence level 1. Cell surface receptor for PLXNB1 and PLXNB2 that plays an important role in cell-cell signaling (PubMed:20877282). Regulates GABAergic synapse development (By similarity). Promotes the development of inhibitory synapses in a PLXNB1-dependent manner (By similarity). Modulates the complexity and arborization of developing neurites in hippocampal neurons by activating PLXNB1 and interaction with PLXNB1 mediates activation of RHOA (PubMed:19788569). Promotes the migrati
   4386..4457    +  CDS            HBB (fragment): HBB_PONPY - Experimental evidence at transcript level: Swiss-Prot protein existence level 2. Involved in oxygen transport from the lung to the various peripheral tissues. From Pongo pygmaeus (Bornean orangutan).
   4528..4583    +  polyA_signal   β-globin poly(A) signal: rabbit β-globin polyadenylation signal (Gil and Proudfoot, 1987)
   4968..4984    -  protein_bind   lac operator: The lac repressor binds to the lac operator to inhibit transcription in E. coli. This inhibition can be relieved by adding lactose or isopropyl-β-D-thiogalactopyranoside (IPTG). lac repressor encoded by lacI
   4992..5022    -  promoter       lac promoter: promoter for the E. coli lac operon
   5037..5058    -  protein_bind   CAP binding site: CAP binding activates transcription in the presence of cAMP. E. coli catabolite activator protein
   5071..5110    -  CDS            lacI (fragment): lac repressor; lacI; The lac repressor binds to the lac operator to inhibit transcription in E. coli. This inhibition can be relieved by adding lactose or isopropyl-β-D-thiogalactopyranoside (IPTG).
   5117..5139    +  promoter       SV40 promoter (fragment): SV40 enhancer and early promoter
   5163..5298    +  rep_origin     SV40 ori: SV40 origin of replication
   5318..5452    +  polyA_signal   SV40 poly(A) signal: SV40 polyadenylation signal
   5454..5508    -  CDS            lacI (fragment): lac repressor; lacI; The lac repressor binds to the lac operator to inhibit transcription in E. coli. This inhibition can be relieved by adding lactose or isopropyl-β-D-thiogalactopyranoside (IPTG).
   5691..6279    -  rep_origin     ori: high-copy-number ColE1/pMB1/pBR322/pUC origin of replication
   6450..7310    -  CDS            AmpR: β-lactamase; bla; confers resistance to ampicillin, carbenicillin, and related antibiotics
   7311..7415    -  promoter       AmpR promoter: bla
