[The description below was written by a language model from this plasmid's Addgene catalogue record and pLannotate feature annotations shown in this document.]
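Description:
pCAG-sp-flag-hSema4D-Q497P is a 7.4 kb mammalian expression plasmid built on a pCAG backbone. It carries human Semaphorin 4D (SEMA4D, also known as CD100) with a point mutation recorded as 497P, or Q497P in the construct name. In bacteria it is maintained as a high-copy plasmid through a ColE1/pUC-type origin and selected with ampicillin via the β-lactamase gene and its own promoter. The backbone also contains remnants of the lac promoter/operator region and short lacI fragments. An SV40 origin of replication sits next to an SV40 poly(A) signal, and this origin can support episomal amplification in cells that express large T antigen. No mammalian selection marker is annotated.

Expression is driven by the composite CAG promoter, made up of the CMV immediate-early enhancer, the chicken β-actin promoter and a chimeric chicken β-actin/rabbit β-globin intron. This arrangement gives strong, broadly active transcription in mammalian cells. The SEMA4D open reading frame follows and is terminated by the rabbit β-globin polyadenylation signal. The short HBB fragment annotated just upstream of that signal most likely belongs to the same globin 3′ region. According to the catalogue entry, a FLAG epitope is placed directly after the signal peptide. It would therefore remain at the N terminus of the mature protein after signal peptide cleavage and be exposed on the extracellular side. The tag is not annotated separately in the feature table. The insert was introduced by Gateway cloning.

The associated study concerns semaphorin heterodimerization in cis, membrane targeting and neocortical wiring. This suggests the plasmid is used to compare the trafficking, surface detection or function of the mutant with wild-type Sema4D, although the record does not state what effect the mutation has.
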