Addgene plasmid #190657: pCAG-sp-flag-hSema4D-Q497P
Purpose: Expresses Human Sema4D with N terminal flag after signal peptide containing 497P mutation
Depositing lab: Andrew Newman & Victor Tarabykin. Depositing organization: Charite Universitaetsmedizin Berlin. Publication: Semaphorin heterodimerization in cis regulates membrane targeting and neocortical wiring. Bessa P, Newman AG, Yan K, Schaub T, Dannenberg R, Lajko D, Eilenberger J, Brunet T, Textoris-Taube K, Kemmler E, Deng P, Banerjee P, Ravindran E, Preissner R, Rosario M, Tarabykin V. Nat Commun. 2024 Aug 16;15(1):7059. doi: 10.1038/s41467-024-51009-1. PubMed 39152101.
Backbone
  Vector backbone: pCAG
  Vector type: Mammalian Expression
Growth in bacteria
  Bacterial resistance: Ampicillin, 100 μg/mL
  Growth temperature: 37°C
  Growth strain: DH5alpha
  Copy number: High Copy
Gene/Insert
  Gene/Insert name: Sema4D
  Species: H. sapiens (human)
  Mutation: 497P
  Entrez Gene: SEMA4D (a.k.a. A8, BB18, C9orf164, CD100, COLL4, GR3, M-sema-G, SEMAJ, coll-4)
  Tag / fusion protein: flag (N terminal on insert)
  Cloning method: Gateway Cloning
  Sequencing primers: 5′ CAG-FW
Terms and licenses: Academic/Nonprofit Terms; Industry Terms: Not Available to Industry
How to cite: pCAG-sp-flag-hSema4D-Q497P was a gift from Andrew Newman & Victor Tarabykin (Addgene plasmid # 190657 ; http://n2t.net/addgene:190657 ; RRID:Addgene_190657)
